LOCUS       pDESTtol2pACrymCherry 7480 bp DNA SYN
DEFINITION  pDESTtol2pACrymCherry
ACCESSION
KEYWORDS
SOURCE
  ORGANISM  other sequences; artificial sequences; vectors.
FEATURES             Location/Qualifiers
     source          1..7345
                     /dnas_title="pTol2cldn5bP1gfpCrymC"
                     /organism="pDESTtol2pACrymCherry"
                     /mol_type="other DNA"
     misc_feature    complement(1068..1087)
                     /label=EBV_rev_primer
     CDS             complement(1301..2011)
                     /label=ORF
     frame           1
                     /translation="MVSKGEDDNMAIIKEFMRFKVHMEGSVNGHEFEIEGEGEGRPYEG
                     TQTAKLKVTKGGPLPFAWDILSPQFMYGSKAYVKHPADIPDYLKLSFPEGFKWERVMNF
                     EDGGVVTVTQDSSLQDGEFIYKVKLRGTNFPSDGPVMQKKTMGWEASSERMYPEDGALK
                     GEIKQRLKLKDGGHYDAEVKTTYKAKKPVQLPGAYNVNIKLDITSHNEDYTIVEQYERA
                     EGHHSTGGMDELYK*"
     gene            complement(1304..2008)
                     /dnas_title="mCherry (variant)"
                     /label=mCherry (variant)
                     /gene="mCherry (variant)"
                     /translation="MVSKGEDDNMAIIKEFMRFKVHMEGSVNGHEFEIEGEGEGRPYEG
                     TQTAKLKVTKGGPLPFAWDILSPQFMYGSKAYVKHPADIPDYLKLSFPEGFKWERVMNF
                     EDGGVVTVTQDSSLQDGEFIYKVKLRGTNFPSDGPVMQKKTMGWEASSERMYPEDGALK
                     GEIKQRLKLKDGGHYDAEVKTTYKAKKPVQLPGAYNVNIKLDITSHNEDYTIVEQYERA
                     EGHHSTGGMDELYK*"
     misc_feature    complement(1381..1404)
                     /label=dsRed1_C_primer
                     /translation="MVSKGEDDNMAIIKEFMRFKVHMEGSVNGHEFEIEGEGEGRPYEG
                     TQTAKLKVTKGGPLPFAWDILSPQFMYGSKAYVKHPADIPDYLKLSFPEGFKWERVMNF
                     EDGGVVTVTQDSSLQDGEFIYKVKLRGTNFPSDGPVMQKKTMGWEASSERMYPEDGALK
                     GEIKQRLKLKDGGHYDAEVKTTYKAKKPVQLPGAYNVNIKLDITSHNEDYTIVEQYERA
                     EGHHSTGGMDELYK*"
     misc_feature    complement(1778..1831)
                     /label=Q66M (mCherry)
                     /translation="MVSKGEDDNMAIIKEFMRFKVHMEGSVNGHEFEIEGEGEGRPYEG
                     TQTAKLKVTKGGPLPFAWDILSPQFMYGSKAYVKHPADIPDYLKLSFPEGFKWERVMNF
                     EDGGVVTVTQDSSLQDGEFIYKVKLRGTNFPSDGPVMQKKTMGWEASSERMYPEDGALK
                     GEIKQRLKLKDGGHYDAEVKTTYKAKKPVQLPGAYNVNIKLDITSHNEDYTIVEQYERA
                     EGHHSTGGMDELYK*"
     promoter        2661..2679
                     /label=M13_reverse_primer
                     /translation="MVSKGEDDNMAIIKEFMRFKVHMEGSVNGHEFEIEGEGEGRPYEG
                     TQTAKLKVTKGGPLPFAWDILSPQFMYGSKAYVKHPADIPDYLKLSFPEGFKWERVMNF
                     EDGGVVTVTQDSSLQDGEFIYKVKLRGTNFPSDGPVMQKKTMGWEASSERMYPEDGALK
                     GEIKQRLKLKDGGHYDAEVKTTYKAKKPVQLPGAYNVNIKLDITSHNEDYTIVEQYERA
                     EGHHSTGGMDELYK*"
     terminator      complement(4312..4431)
                     /label=SV40_PA_terminator
                     /translation="MEKKITGYTTVDISQWHRKEHFEAFQSVAQCTYNQTVQLDITAFL
                     KTVKKNKHKFYPAFIHILARLMNAHPEFRMAMKDGELVIWDSVHPCYTVFHEQTETFSS
                     LWSEYHDDFRQFLHIYSQDVACYGENLAYFPKGFIENMFFVSANPWVSFTSFDLNVANM
                     DNFFAPVFTMGKYYTQGDKVLMPLAIQVHHAVCDGFHVGRMLNELQQYCDEWQGGA*"
     misc_feature    complement(4326..4345)
                     /label=EBV_rev_primer
                     /translation="MEKKITGYTTVDISQWHRKEHFEAFQSVAQCTYNQTVQLDITAFL
                     KTVKKNKHKFYPAFIHILARLMNAHPEFRMAMKDGELVIWDSVHPCYTVFHEQTETFSS
                     LWSEYHDDFRQFLHIYSQDVACYGENLAYFPKGFIENMFFVSANPWVSFTSFDLNVANM
                     DNFFAPVFTMGKYYTQGDKVLMPLAIQVHHAVCDGFHVGRMLNELQQYCDEWQGGA*"
     misc_feature    complement(5108..5124)
                     /label=pBluescriptSK_primer
                     /translation="MEKKITGYTTVDISQWHRKEHFEAFQSVAQCTYNQTVQLDITAFL
                     KTVKKNKHKFYPAFIHILARLMNAHPEFRMAMKDGELVIWDSVHPCYTVFHEQTETFSS
                     LWSEYHDDFRQFLHIYSQDVACYGENLAYFPKGFIENMFFVSANPWVSFTSFDLNVANM
                     DNFFAPVFTMGKYYTQGDKVLMPLAIQVHHAVCDGFHVGRMLNELQQYCDEWQGGA*"
     promoter        complement(5160..5179)
                     /label=T3_promoter
                     /translation="MEKKITGYTTVDISQWHRKEHFEAFQSVAQCTYNQTVQLDITAFL
                     KTVKKNKHKFYPAFIHILARLMNAHPEFRMAMKDGELVIWDSVHPCYTVFHEQTETFSS
                     LWSEYHDDFRQFLHIYSQDVACYGENLAYFPKGFIENMFFVSANPWVSFTSFDLNVANM
                     DNFFAPVFTMGKYYTQGDKVLMPLAIQVHHAVCDGFHVGRMLNELQQYCDEWQGGA*"
     promoter        complement(5196..5214)
                     /label=M13_reverse_primer
                     /translation="MEKKITGYTTVDISQWHRKEHFEAFQSVAQCTYNQTVQLDITAFL
                     KTVKKNKHKFYPAFIHILARLMNAHPEFRMAMKDGELVIWDSVHPCYTVFHEQTETFSS
                     LWSEYHDDFRQFLHIYSQDVACYGENLAYFPKGFIENMFFVSANPWVSFTSFDLNVANM
                     DNFFAPVFTMGKYYTQGDKVLMPLAIQVHHAVCDGFHVGRMLNELQQYCDEWQGGA*"
     misc_feature    complement(5213..5235)
                     /label=M13_pUC_rev_primer
                     /translation="MEKKITGYTTVDISQWHRKEHFEAFQSVAQCTYNQTVQLDITAFL
                     KTVKKNKHKFYPAFIHILARLMNAHPEFRMAMKDGELVIWDSVHPCYTVFHEQTETFSS
                     LWSEYHDDFRQFLHIYSQDVACYGENLAYFPKGFIENMFFVSANPWVSFTSFDLNVANM
                     DNFFAPVFTMGKYYTQGDKVLMPLAIQVHHAVCDGFHVGRMLNELQQYCDEWQGGA*"
     promoter        complement(5249..5278)
                     /label=lac_promoter
                     /translation="MEKKITGYTTVDISQWHRKEHFEAFQSVAQCTYNQTVQLDITAFL
                     KTVKKNKHKFYPAFIHILARLMNAHPEFRMAMKDGELVIWDSVHPCYTVFHEQTETFSS
                     LWSEYHDDFRQFLHIYSQDVACYGENLAYFPKGFIENMFFVSANPWVSFTSFDLNVANM
                     DNFFAPVFTMGKYYTQGDKVLMPLAIQVHHAVCDGFHVGRMLNELQQYCDEWQGGA*"
     gene            complement(6361..7221)
                     /dnas_title="Ampicillin"
                     /label=Ampicillin
                     /gene="Ampicillin"
                     /translation="MEKKITGYTTVDISQWHRKEHFEAFQSVAQCTYNQTVQLDITAFL
                     KTVKKNKHKFYPAFIHILARLMNAHPEFRMAMKDGELVIWDSVHPCYTVFHEQTETFSS
                     LWSEYHDDFRQFLHIYSQDVACYGENLAYFPKGFIENMFFVSANPWVSFTSFDLNVANM
                     DNFFAPVFTMGKYYTQGDKVLMPLAIQVHHAVCDGFHVGRMLNELQQYCDEWQGGA*"
     CDS             complement(6361..7221)
                     /label=ORF
     frame           2
                     /translation="MSIQHFRVALIPFFAAFCLPVFAHPETLVKVKDAEDQLGARVGYI
                     ELDLNSGKILESFRPEERFPMMSTFKVLLCGAVLSRIDAGQEQLGRRIHYSQNDLVEYS
                     PVTEKHLTDGMTVRELCSAAITMSDNTAANLLLTTIGGPKELTAFLHNMGDHVTRLDRW
                     EPELNEAIPNDERDTTMPVAMATTLRKLLTGELLTLASRQQLIDWMEADKVAGPLLRSA
                     LPAGWFIADKSGAGERGSRGIIAALGPDGKPSRIVVIYTTGSQATMDERNRQIAEIGAS
                     LIKHW*"
     promoter        complement(7263..7291)
                     /label=AmpR_promoter
                     /translation="MSIQHFRVALIPFFAAFCLPVFAHPETLVKVKDAEDQLGARVGYI
                     ELDLNSGKILESFRPEERFPMMSTFKVLLCGAVLSRIDAGQEQLGRRIHYSQNDLVEYS
                     PVTEKHLTDGMTVRELCSAAITMSDNTAANLLLTTIGGPKELTAFLHNMGDHVTRLDRW
                     EPELNEAIPNDERDTTMPVAMATTLRKLLTGELLTLASRQQLIDWMEADKVAGPLLRSA
                     LPAGWFIADKSGAGERGSRGIIAALGPDGKPSRIVVIYTTGSQATMDERNRQIAEIGAS
                     LIKHW*"
     misc_feature    2883..2906
                     /note="attB1"
     misc_feature    4192..4215
                     /note="attB2"
     misc_feature    4216..4223
                     /note="AscI "
     misc_feature    4224..4229
                     /note="SnaBI"
     misc_feature    4230..4235
                     /note="SpeI"
     misc_feature    4236..4241
                     /note="XhoI"
     promoter        complement(4270..4286)
                     /label=M13_forward20_primer
                     /translation="MEKKITGYTTVDISQWHRKEHFEAFQSVAQCTYNQTVQLDITAFL
                     KTVKKNKHKFYPAFIHILARLMNAHPEFRMAMKDGELVIWDSVHPCYTVFHEQTETFSS
                     LWSEYHDDFRQFLHIYSQDVACYGENLAYFPKGFIENMFFVSANPWVSFTSFDLNVANM
                     DNFFAPVFTMGKYYTQGDKVLMPLAIQVHHAVCDGFHVGRMLNELQQYCDEWQGGA*"
     misc_feature    4242..4261
                     /note="attB3"
     misc_feature    2695..2715
                     /note="attB4"
     misc_feature    2912..3380
                     /note="cldn5bP1"
     misc_feature    3389..4183
                     /note="egfp CDS"
ORIGIN
        1 CCACCTAAAT TGTAAGCGTT AATATTTTGT TAAAATTCGC GTTAAATTTT TGTTAAATCA
       61 GCTCATTTTT TAACCAATAG GCCGAAATCG GCAAAATCCC TTATAAATCA AAAGAATAGA
      121 CCGAGATAGG GTTGAGTGTT GTTCCAGTTT GGAACAAGAG TCCACTATTA AAGAACGTGG
      181 ACTCCAACGT CAAAGGGCGA AAAACCGTCT ATCAGGGCGA TGGCCCACGC TGGCTAAGAA
      241 CTCATCAGCC TCCCCGGTCC ATCTACCCAC GTACCAATGC ACCAATTGGC CACAATGACG
      301 GCTACTACAT GGTGCCATTC CTTCCTCTTT ATAGGAATGG AGACTACCTC CTGTCCAACA
      361 AGGCTCTTGG ATACGAGTAC GCCTACCTGT TGGACCCAGG TCATTGCACA ACACCAGAAA
      421 TGCCCTCTGA TCTGCAAAAG ACGTGAATAT CTGTTCAGAC ACCCATATCC ACTCTGTTCC
      481 ACACAGGTCA GAGGTTTGTC CAGGAGTTCT TGACAGAGGT GTAAAAAGTA CTCAAAAATT
      541 TTACTCAAGT GAAAGTACAA GTACTTAGGG AAAATTTTAC TCAATTAAAA GTAAAAGTAT
      601 CTGGCTAGAA TCTTACTTGA GTAAAAGTAA AAAAGTACTC CATTAAAATT GTACTTGAGT
      661 ATTAAGGAAG TAAAAGTAAA AGCAAGAAAG AAAACTAGAG ATTCTTGTTT AAGCTTTTAA
      721 TCTCAAAAAA CATTAAATGA AATGCATACA AGGTTTTATC CTGCTTTAGA ACTGTTTGTA
      781 TTTAATTATC AAACTATAAG ACAGACAATC TAATGCCAGT ACACGCTACT CAAAGTTGTA
      841 AAACCTCAGA TTTAACTTCA GTAGAAGCTG ATTCTCAAAA TTGTTAGTGT CAAGCCTAGC
      901 TCTTTTGGGG CTGAAAAGCA ATCCTGCAGT GCTGAAAAGC CTCTCACAGG CAGCCGATGC
      961 GGGAAGAGGT GTATTAGTCT TGATAGAGAG GCTGCAAATA GCAGGAAACG TGAGCAGAGA
     1021 CTCCCTGGTG TCTGAAACAC AGGCCCATTT ACGCCTTAAG ATACATTGAT GAGTTTGGAC
     1081 AAACCACAAC TAGAATGCAG TGAAAAAAAT GCTTTATTTG TGAAATTTGT GATGCTATTG
     1141 CTTTATTTGT AACCATTATA AGCTGCAATA AACAAGTTAA CAACAACAAT TGCATTCATT
     1201 TTATGTTTCA GGTTCAGGGG GAGGTGTGGG AGGTTTTTTA AAGCAAGTAA AACCTCTACA
     1261 AATGTGGTAT GGCTGATTAT GATCTAGAGT CGCGGCCGCT TTACTTGTAC AGCTCGTCCA
     1321 TGCCGCCGGT GGAGTGGTGG CCCTCGGCGC GCTCGTACTG TTCCACGATG GTGTAGTCCT
     1381 CGTTGTGGGA GGTGATGTCC AGCTTGATGT TGACGTTGTA GGCGCCGGGC AGCTGCACGG
     1441 GCTTCTTGGC CTTGTAGGTG GTCTTGACCT CGGCGTCGTA GTGGCCGCCG TCCTTCAGCT
     1501 TCAGCCTCTG CTTGATCTCG CCCTTCAGGG CGCCGTCCTC GGGGTACATC CGCTCGGAGG
     1561 AGGCCTCCCA GCCCATGGTC TTCTTCTGCA TTACGGGGCC GTCGGAGGGG AAGTTGGTGC
     1621 CGCGCAGCTT CACCTTGTAG ATGAACTCGC CGTCCTGCAG GGAGGAGTCC TGGGTCACGG
     1681 TCACCACGCC GCCGTCCTCG AAGTTCATCA CGCGCTCCCA CTTGAAGCCC TCGGGGAAGG
     1741 ACAGCTTCAA GTAGTCGGGG ATGTCGGCGG GGTGCTTCAC GTAGGCCTTG GAGCCGTACA
     1801 TGAACTGAGG GGACAGGATG TCCCAGGCGA AGGGCAGGGG GCCGCCCTTG GTCACCTTCA
     1861 GCTTGGCGGT CTGGGTGCCC TCGTAGGGGC GGCCCTCGCC CTCGCCCTCG ATCTCGAACT
     1921 CGTGGCCGTT CACGGAGCCC TCCATGTGCA CCTTGAAGCG CATGAACTCC TTGATGATGG
     1981 CCATGTTGTC ATCCTCGCCC TTGCTCACCA TGGTGGCGAC CGGTAATGTC AGACCTGGTA
     2041 ACTCCTTACT GTAACTTATT GCACCTGATG AACAAAAGAT GTGAACTGAA CGCAAGTAGG
     2101 AGGCTAATAG AGGCTAGTAC AGTACAAAGA TCCCCAAATG ATGTGTGCCG GCCTTAGTGG
     2161 AGGCAGACCC CTGGTTATAT ACCTGTGCTG CAGAAAGAGG GGCTTACAAA TGGATCTCTC
     2221 TGGAATGGCA TTATCTCATG GTGGGAACAG TGTTGTCAGC AGAATCAGCG GGGTGGACTC
     2281 TGACCTGAGA ATGACAGTCT AGCACTGAAT GGTTCAGACA ATACTCTTGT GGCCAACTAT
     2341 CACCGGAAAA TAAGTGCCTG CCAAAACAAA CCAGACCAGA TGAAGCTACA TGGCTGTAGA
     2401 ACGTCAGTAT TTAATGTGTT GTGGCCACTT GGTTCACCAG ATTTAAGAGC TAATTTTTTT
     2461 AAATATCACA GATAATCAAT CGCTTTTTTT TTTCTTGACT GAAAAGCTTA GACTGGAAAA
     2521 TTCTTTGAAA AAGTTTGCAC TACAGAAAAT AAATACATAA CATCCTGCAC TGAATGCACA
     2581 CTATTAATAG AAAAGAGAGC ATTATTGTAG GAAATGTATT GTATATGTAC ATTCTGTGCA
     2641 TTTCACAATT TTCTCGAGCA GGAAACAGCT ATGACCATGA TTACGCCAAG CTATCAACTT
     2701 TGTATAGAAA AGTTGGTAAT ACGACTCACT ATAGGGCGAA TTGGGTACCG GGCCCCCCCT
     2761 CGAGGTCGAC GGTATCGATA AGCTTGATAT CGAATTCCTG CAGCCCGGGG GATCCACTAG
     2821 TTCTAGAGCG GCCGCCACCG CGGTGGAGCT CCAGCTTTTG TTCCCTTTAG TGAGGGTTAA
     2881 TTcaagtttg tacaaaaaag caggctCGCT AAATTAAACT AAGCGTTATT CGAGACGTGG
     2941 CCGCTTTAAC GTTACCTCAG GTGCGCGTTC ATTATCAGCG CTCCGTAACA AACTATTCCT
     3001 GCCCTGGCTG CCTTACAAGA TCACCTAATT CTCTGTTGTT TTACACATCC GTGTGCCTGC
     3061 ATTGACACTT GCCCCTCTTC TGTAAAGGGG GCTTTTCTTC CTAAAGAATG CCAGGAAATC
     3121 ACACTTCCAG TAGCAACTAC CGTCACGTTT AAAAAACTCT GACTGCGGGA TGCTAATTTT
     3181 TTTGTTCGGC TGTTCTAACT TGTGATTGGC TGCTGGCAGA CGCGCCGCGC TCTGATTGGC
     3241 TGGAGCCGCT CCTCTTTGTT GCGGGCGCTC TATAACAGCA TCCTCCCTTC ATTGCAGAGC
     3301 AGAAACTCCT CAAGCACTTC ATTTGAGCGA TGTAGAGACA CTTCTGCTGC TTCTGACAGA
     3361 TTTAGAGTTT GGAGAAAAAA TCGCCACCAT GGTGAGCAAG GGCGAGGAGC TGTTCACCGG
     3421 GGTGGTGCCC ATCCTGGTCG AGCTGGACGG CGACGTAAAC GGCCACAAGT TCAGCGTGTC
     3481 CGGCGAGGGC GAGGGCGATG CCACCTACGG CAAGCTGACC CTGAAGTTCA TCTGCACCAC
     3541 CGGCAAGCTG CCCGTGCCCT GGCCCACCCT CGTGACCACC CTGACCTACG GCGTGCAGTG
     3601 CTTCAGCCGC TACCCCGACC ACATGAAGCA GCACGACTTC TTCAAGTCCG CCATGCCCGA
     3661 AGGCTACGTC CAGGAGCGCA CCATCTTCTT CAAGGACGAC GGCAACTACA AGACCCGCGC
     3721 CGAGGTGAAG TTCGAGGGCG ACACCCTGGT GAACCGCATC GAGCTGAAGG GCATCGACTT
     3781 CAAGGAGGAC GGCAACATCC TGGGGCACAA GCTGGAGTAC AACTACAACA GCCACAACGT
     3841 CTATATCATG GCCGACAAGC AGAAGAACGG CATCAAGGTG AACTTCAAGA TCCGCCACAA
     3901 CATCGAGGAC GGCAGCGTGC AGCTCGCCGA CCACTACCAG CAGAACACCC CCATCGGCGA
     3961 CGGCCCCGTG CTGCTGCCCG ACAACCACTA CCTGAGCACC CAGTCCGCCC TGAGCAAAGA
     4021 CCCCAACGAG AAGCGCGATC ACATGGTCCT GCTGGAGTTC GTGACCGCCG CCGGGATCAC
     4081 TCTCGGCATG GACGAGCTGT ACAAGTCCGG ACTCAGATCT CGAGCTCAAG CTTCGAATTC
     4141 TGCAGTCGAC GGTACCGCGG GCCCGGGATC CACCGGATCT AGATAACTGA Tacccagctt
     4201 tCTTGTACAA AGTGGGGCGC GCCTACGTAA CTAGTCTCGA GCAACTTTAT TATACATAGT
     4261 TGATAATTCA CTGGCCGTCG TTTTACGGTA CCATCGATGA TGATCCAGAC ATGATAAGAT
     4321 ACATTGATGA GTTTGGACAA ACCACAACTA GAATGCAGTG AAAAAAATGC TTTATTTGTG
     4381 AAATTTGTGA TGCTATTGCT TTATTTGTAA CCATTATAAG CTGCAATAAA CAAGTTAACA
     4441 ACAACAATTG CATTCATTTT ATGTTTCAGG TTCAGGGGGA GGTGTGGGAG GTTTTTTAAA
     4501 GCAAGTAAAA CCTCTACAAA TGTGGTATGG CTGATTATGA TCCTCTAGAT CAGATCTGCG
     4561 AAGATACGGC CACGGGTGCT CTTGATCCTG TGGCTGATTT TGGACTGTGC TGCTCGCAGC
     4621 TGCTGATGAA TCACATACTT CCTCCATTTT CTTCCACTGA TTGACTGTTA TAATTTCCCT
     4681 AATTTCCAGG TCAAGGTGCT GTGCATTGTG GTAATAGATG TGACATGACG TCACTTCCAA
     4741 AGGACCAATG AACATGTCTG ACCAATTTCA TATAATGTGA AAACGATTTT CATAGGCAGA
     4801 ATAAATAACA TTTAAATTAA ACTGGGCATC AGCGCAATTC AATTGGTTTG GTAATAGCAA
     4861 GGGAAAATAG AATGAAGTGA TCTCCAAAAA ATAAGTACTT TTTGACTGTA AATAAAATTG
     4921 TAAGGAGTAA AAAGTACTTT TTTTTCTAAA AAAATGTAAT TAAGTAAAAG TAAAAGTATT
     4981 GATTTTTAAT TGTACTCAAG TAAAGTAAAA ATCCCCAAAA ATAATACTTA AGTACAGTAA
     5041 TCAAGTAAAA TTACTCAAGT ACTTTACACC TCTGGTTCTT GACCCCCTAC CTTCAGCAAG
     5101 CCCAGCAGAT CCACTAGTTC TAGAGCGGCC GCCACCGCGG TGGAGCTCCA GCTTTTGTTC
     5161 CCTTTAGTGA GGGTTAATTG CGCGCTTGGC GTAATCATGG TCATAGCTGT TTCCTGTGTG
     5221 AAATTGTTAT CCGCTCACAA TTCCACACAA CATACGAGCC GGAAGCATAA AGTGTAAAGC
     5281 CTGGGGTGCC TAATGAGTGA GCTAACTCAC ATTAATTGCG TTGCGCTCAC TGCCCGCTTT
     5341 CCAGTCGGGA AACCTGTCGT GCCAGCTGCA TTAATGAATC GGCCAACGCG CGGGGAGAGG
     5401 CGGTTTGCGT ATTGGGCGCT CTTCCGCTTC CTCGCTCACT GACTCGCTGC GCTCGGTCGT
     5461 TCGGCTGCGG CGAGCGGTAT CAGCTCACTC AAAGGCGGTA ATACGGTTAT CCACAGAATC
     5521 AGGGGATAAC GCAGGAAAGA ACATGTGAGC AAAAGGCCAG CAAAAGGCCA GGAACCGTAA
     5581 AAAGGCCGCG TTGCTGGCGT TTTTCCATAG GCTCCGCCCC CCTGACGAGC ATCACAAAAA
     5641 TCGACGCTCA AGTCAGAGGT GGCGAAACCC GACAGGACTA TAAAGATACC AGGCGTTTCC
     5701 CCCTGGAAGC TCCCTCGTGC GCTCTCCTGT TCCGACCCTG CCGCTTACCG GATACCTGTC
     5761 CGCCTTTCTC CCTTCGGGAA GCGTGGCGCT TTCTCATAGC TCACGCTGTA GGTATCTCAG
     5821 TTCGGTGTAG GTCGTTCGCT CCAAGCTGGG CTGTGTGCAC GAACCCCCCG TTCAGCCCGA
     5881 CCGCTGCGCC TTATCCGGTA ACTATCGTCT TGAGTCCAAC CCGGTAAGAC ACGACTTATC
     5941 GCCACTGGCA GCAGCCACTG GTAACAGGAT TAGCAGAGCG AGGTATGTAG GCGGTGCTAC
     6001 AGAGTTCTTG AAGTGGTGGC CTAACTACGG CTACACTAGA AGGACAGTAT TTGGTATCTG
     6061 CGCTCTGCTG AAGCCAGTTA CCTTCGGAAA AAGAGTTGGT AGCTCTTGAT CCGGCAAACA
     6121 AACCACCGCT GGTAGCGGTG GTTTTTTTGT TTGCAAGCAG CAGATTACGC GCAGAAAAAA
     6181 AGGATCTCAA GAAGATCCTT TGATCTTTTC TACGGGGTCT GACGCTCAGT GGAACGAAAA
     6241 CTCACGTTAA GGGATTTTGG TCATGAGATT ATCAAAAAGG ATCTTCACCT AGATCCTTTT
     6301 AAATTAAAAA TGAAGTTTTA AATCAATCTA AAGTATATAT GAGTAAACTT GGTCTGACAG
     6361 TTACCAATGC TTAATCAGTG AGGCACCTAT CTCAGCGATC TGTCTATTTC GTTCATCCAT
     6421 AGTTGCCTGA CTCCCCGTCG TGTAGATAAC TACGATACGG GAGGGCTTAC CATCTGGCCC
     6481 CAGTGCTGCA ATGATACCGC GAGACCCACG CTCACCGGCT CCAGATTTAT CAGCAATAAA
     6541 CCAGCCAGCC GGAAGGGCCG AGCGCAGAAG TGGTCCTGCA ACTTTATCCG CCTCCATCCA
     6601 GTCTATTAAT TGTTGCCGGG AAGCTAGAGT AAGTAGTTCG CCAGTTAATA GTTTGCGCAA
     6661 CGTTGTTGCC ATTGCTACAG GCATCGTGGT GTCACGCTCG TCGTTTGGTA TGGCTTCATT
     6721 CAGCTCCGGT TCCCAACGAT CAAGGCGAGT TACATGATCC CCCATGTTGT GCAAAAAAGC
     6781 GGTTAGCTCC TTCGGTCCTC CGATCGTTGT CAGAAGTAAG TTGGCCGCAG TGTTATCACT
     6841 CATGGTTATG GCAGCACTGC ATAATTCTCT TACTGTCATG CCATCCGTAA GATGCTTTTC
     6901 TGTGACTGGT GAGTACTCAA CCAAGTCATT CTGAGAATAG TGTATGCGGC GACCGAGTTG
     6961 CTCTTGCCCG GCGTCAATAC GGGATAATAC CGCGCCACAT AGCAGAACTT TAAAAGTGCT
     7021 CATCATTGGA AAACGTTCTT CGGGGCGAAA ACTCTCAAGG ATCTTACCGC TGTTGAGATC
     7081 CAGTTCGATG TAACCCACTC GTGCACCCAA CTGATCTTCA GCATCTTTTA CTTTCACCAG
     7141 CGTTTCTGGG TGAGCAAAAA CAGGAAGGCA AAATGCCGCA AAAAAGGGAA TAAGGGCGAC
     7201 ACGGAAATGT TGAATACTCA TACTCTTCCT TTTTCAATAT TATTGAAGCA TTTATCAGGG
     7261 TTATTGTCTC ATGAGCGGAT ACATATTTGA ATGTATTTAG AAAAATAAAC AAATAGGGGT
     7321 TCCGCGCACA TTTCCCCGAA AAGTG
//
