>Addgene plasmid #90158 | pT2-cryR;cldn5bP1Egfp | addgene full sequence | sequence record 178934 | Addgene NGS Result
GACCTGGTAACTCCTTACTGTAACTTATTGCACCTGATGAACAAAAGATGTGAACTGAACGCAAGTAGGA
GGCTAATAGAGGCTAGTACAGTACAAAGATCCCCAAATGATGTGTGCCGGCCTTAGTGGAGGCAGACCCC
TGGTTATATACCTGTGCTGCAGAAAGAGGGGCTTACAAATGGATCTCTCTGGAATGGCATTATCTCATGG
TGGGAACAGTGTTGTCAGCAGAATCAGCGGGGTGGACTCTGACCTGAGAATGACAGTCTAGCACTGAATG
GCTCAGACAATACTCTTGTGGCCAACTATCACCGGAAAATAAGTGCCTGCCAAAACAAACCAGACCAGAT
GAAGCTACATGGCTGTAGAACGTCAGTATTTAATGTGTTGTGGCCACTTGGTTCACCAGATTTAAGAGCT
AATTTTTTTAAATATCACAGATAATCAATCGCTTTTTTTTTTCTTGACTGAAAAGCTTAGACTGGAAAAT
TCTTTGAAAAAGTTTGCACTACAGAAAATAAATACATAACATCCTGCACTGAATGCACACTATTAATAGA
AAAGAGAGCATTATTGTAGGAAATGTATTGTATATGTACATTCTGTGCATTTCACAATTTTCTCGAGCAG
GAAACAGCTATGACCATGATTACGCCAAGCTATCAACTTTGTATAGAAAAGTTGGTAATACGACTCACTA
TAGGGCGAATTGGGTACCGGGCCCCCCCTCGAGGTCGACGGTATCGATAAGCTTGATATCGAATTCCTGC
AGCCCGGGGGATCCACTAGTTCTAGAGCGGCCGCCACCGCGGTGGAGCTCCAGCTTTTGTTCCCTTTAGT
GAGGGTTAATTCAAGTTTGTACAAAAAAGCAGGCTCGCTAAATTAAACTAAGCGTTATTCGAGACGTGGC
CGCTTTAACGTTACCTCAGGTGCGCGTTCATTATCAGCGCTCCGTAACAAACTATTCCTGCCCTGGCTGC
CTTACAAGATCACCTAATTCTCTGTTGTTTTACACATCCGTGTGCCTGCATTGACACTTGCCCCTCTTCT
GTAAAGGGGGCTTTTCTTCCTAAAGAATGCCAGGAAATCACACTTCCAGTAGCAACTACCGTCACGTTTA
AAAAACTCTGACTGCGGGATGCTAATTTTTTTGTTCGGCTGTTCTAACTTGTGATTGGCTGCTGGCAGAC
GCGCCGCGCTCTGATTGGCTGGAGCCGCTCCTCTTTGTTGCGGGCGCTCTATAACAGCATCCTCCCTTCA
TTGCAGAGCAGAAACTCCTCAAGCACTTCATTTGAGCGATGTAGAGACACTTCTGCTGCTTCTGACAGAT
TTAGAGTTTGGAGAAAAAATCGCCACCATGGTGAGCAAGGGCGAGGAGCTGTTCACCGGGGTGGTGCCCA
TCCTGGTCGAGCTGGACGGCGACGTAAACGGCCACAAGTTCAGCGTGTCCGGCGAGGGCGAGGGCGATGC
CACCTACGGCAAGCTGACCCTGAAGTTCATCTGCACCACCGGCAAGCTGCCCGTGCCCTGGCCCACCCTC
GTGACCACCCTGACCTACGGCGTGCAGTGCTTCAGCCGCTACCCCGACCACATGAAGCAGCACGACTTCT
TCAAGTCCGCCATGCCCGAAGGCTACGTCCAGGAGCGCACCATCTTCTTCAAGGACGACGGCAACTACAA
GACCCGCGCCGAGGTGAAGTTCGAGGGCGACACCCTGGTGAACCGCATCGAGCTGAAGGGCATCGACTTC
AAGGAGGACGGCAACATCCTGGGGCACAAGCTGGAGTACAACTACAACAGCCACAACGTCTATATCATGG
CCGACAAGCAGAAGAACGGCATCAAGGTGAACTTCAAGATCCGCCACAACATCGAGGACGGCAGCGTGCA
GCTCGCCGACCACTACCAGCAGAACACCCCCATCGGCGACGGCCCCGTGCTGCTGCCCGACAACCACTAC
CTGAGCACCCAGTCCGCCCTGAGCAAAGACCCCAACGAGAAGCGCGATCACATGGTCCTGCTGGAGTTCG
TGACCGCCGCCGGGATCACTCTCGGCATGGACGAGCTGTACAAGTCCGGACTCAGATCTCGAGCTCAAGC
TTCGAATTCTGCAGTCGACGGTACCGCGGGCCCGGGATCCACCGGATCTAGATAACTGATACCCAGCTTT
CTTGTACAAAGTGGGGCGCGCCTACGTAACTAGTCTCGAGCAACTTTATTATACATAGTTGATAATTCAC
TGGCCGTCGTTTTACGGTACCATCGATGATGATCCAGACATGATAAGATACATTGATGAGTTTGGACAAA
CCACAACTAGAATGCAGTGAAAAAAATGCTTTATTTGTGAAATTTGTGATGCTATTGCTTTATTTGTAAC
CATTATAAGCTGCAATAAACAAGTTAACAACAACAATTGCATTCATTTTATGTTTCAGGTTCAGGGGGAG
GTGTGGGAGGTTTTTTAAAGCAAGTAAAACCTCTACAAATGTGGTATGGCTGATTATGATCCTCTAGATC
AGATCTGCGAAGATACGGCCACGGGTGCTCTTGATCCTGTGGCTGATTTTGGACTGTGCTGCTCGCAGCT
GCTGATGAATCACATACTTCCTCCATTTTCTTCCACTGATTGACTGTTATAATTTCCCTAATTTCCAGGT
CAAGGTGCTGTGCATTGTGGTAATAGATGTGACATGACGTCACTTCCAAAGGACCAATGAACATGTCTGA
CCAATTTCATATAATGTGAAAACGATTTTCATAGGCAGAATAAATAACATTTAAATTAAACTGGGCATCA
GCGCAATTCAATTGGTTTGGTAATAGCAAGGGAAAATAGAATGAAGTGATCTCCAAAAAATAAGTACTTT
TTGACTGTAAATAAAATTGTAAGGAGTAAAAAGTACTTTTTTTTCTAAAAAAATGTAATTAAGTAAAAGT
AAAAGTATTGATTTTTAATTGTACTCAAGTAAAGTAAAAATCCCCAAAAATAATACTTAAGTACAGTAAT
CAAGTAAAATTACTCAAGTACTTTACACCTCTGGTTCTTGACCCCCTACCTTCAGCAAGCCCAGCAGATC
CACTAGTTCTAGAGCGGCCGCCACCGCGGTGGAGCTCCAGCTTTTGTTCCCTTTAGTGAGGGTTAATTGC
GCGCTTGGCGTAATCATGGTCATAGCTGTTTCCTGTGTGAAATTGTTATCCGCTCACAATTCCACACAAC
ATACGAGCCGGAAGCATAAAGTGTAAAGCCTGGGGTGCCTAATGAGTGAGCTAACTCACATTAATTGCGT
TGCGCTCACTGCCCGCTTTCCAGTCGGGAAACCTGTCGTGCCAGCTGCATTAATGAATCGGCCAACGCGC
GGGGAGAGGCGGTTTGCGTATTGGGCGCTCTTCCGCTTCCTCGCTCACTGACTCGCTGCGCTCGGTCGTT
CGGCTGCGGCGAGCGGTATCAGCTCACTCAAAGGCGGTAATACGGTTATCCACAGAATCAGGGGATAACG
CAGGAAAGAACATGTGAGCAAAAGGCCAGCAAAAGGCCAGGAACCGTAAAAAGGCCGCGTTGCTGGCGTT
TTTCCATAGGCTCCGCCCCCCTGACGAGCATCACAAAAATCGACGCTCAAGTCAGAGGTGGCGAAACCCG
ACAGGACTATAAAGATACCAGGCGTTTCCCCCTGGAAGCTCCCTCGTGCGCTCTCCTGTTCCGACCCTGC
CGCTTACCGGATACCTGTCCGCCTTTCTCCCTTCGGGAAGCGTGGCGCTTTCTCATAGCTCACGCTGTAG
GTATCTCAGTTCGGTGTAGGTCGTTCGCTCCAAGCTGGGCTGTGTGCACGAACCCCCCGTTCAGCCCGAC
CGCTGCGCCTTATCCGGTAACTATCGTCTTGAGTCCAACCCGGTAAGACACGACTTATCGCCACTGGCAG
CAGCCACTGGTAACAGGATTAGCAGAGCGAGGTATGTAGGCGGTGCTACAGAGTTCTTGAAGTGGTGGCC
TAACTACGGCTACACTAGAAGAACAGTATTTGGTATCTGCGCTCTGCTGAAGCCAGTTACCTTCGGAAAA
AGAGTTGGTAGCTCTTGATCCGGCAAACAAACCACCGCTGGTAGCGGTGGTTTTTTTGTTTGCAAGCAGC
AGATTACGCGCAGAAAAAAAGGATCTCAAGAAGATCCTTTGATCTTTTCTACGGGGTCTGACGCTCAGTG
GAACGAAAACTCACGTTAAGGCATTTTGGTCATGAGATTATCAAAAAGGATCTTCACCTAGATCCTTTTA
AATTAAAAATGAAGTTTTAAATCAATCTAAAGTATATATGAGTAAACTTGGTCTGACAGTTACCAATGCT
TAATCAGTGAGGCACCTATCTCAGCGATCTGTCTATTTCGTTCATCCATAGTTGCCTGACTCCCCGTCGT
GTAGATAACTACGATACGGGAGGGCTTACCATCTGGCCCCAGTGCTGCAATGATACCGCGAGACCCACGC
TCACCGGCTCCAGATTTATCAGCAATAAACCAGCCAGCCGGAAGGGCCGAGCGCAGAAGTGGTCCTGCAA
CTTTATCCGCCTCCATCCAGTCTATTAATTGTTGCCGGGAAGCTAGAGTAAGTAGTTCGCCAGTTAATAG
TTTGCGCAACGTTGTTGCCATTGCTACAGGCATCGTGGTGTCACGCTCGTCGTTTGGTATGGCTTCATTC
AGCTCCGGTTCCCAACGATCAAGGCGAGTTACATGATCCCCCATGTTGTGCAAAAAAGCGGTTAGCTCCT
TCGGTCCTCCGATCGTTGTCAGAAGTAAGTTGGCCGCAGTGTTATCACTCATGGTTATGGCAGCACTGCA
TAATTCTCTTACTGTCATGCCATCCGTAAGATGCTTTTCTGTGACTGGTGAGTACTCAACCAAGTCATTC
TGAGAATAGTGTATGCGGCGACCGAGTTGCTCTTGCCCGGCGTCAATACGGGATAATACCGCGCCACATA
GCAGAACTTTAAAAGTGCTCATCATTGGAAAACGTTCTTCGGGGCGAAAACTCTCAAGGATCTTACCGCT
GTTGAGATCCAGTTCGATGTAACCCACTCGTGCACCCAACTGATCTTCAGCATCTTTTACTTTCACCAGC
GTTTCTGGGTGAGCAAAAACAGGAAGGCAAAATGCCGCAAAAAAGGGAATAAGGGCGACACGGAAATGTT
GAATACTCATACTCTTCCTTTTTCAATATTATTGAAGCATTTATCAGGGTTATTGTCTCATGAGCGGATA
CATATTTGAATGTATTTAGAAAAATAAACAAATAGGGGTTCCGCGCACATTTCCCCGAAAAGTGCCACCT
AAATTGTAAGCGTTAATATTTTGTTAAAATTCGCGTTAAATTTTTGTTAAATCAGCTCATTTTTTAACCA
ATAGGCCGAAATCGGCAAAATCCCTTATAAATCAAAAGAATAGACCGAGATAGGGTTGAGTGTTGTTCCA
GTTTGGAACAAGAGTCCACTATTAAAGAACGTGGACTCCAACGTCAAAGGGCGAAAAACCGTCTATCAGG
GCGATGGCCCACGCTGGCTAAGAACTCATCAGCCTCCCCGGTCCATCTACCCACGTACCAATGCACCAAT
TGGCCACAATGACGGCTACTACATGGTGCCATTCCTTCCTCTTTATAGGAATGGAGACTACCTCCTGTCC
AACAATGCTCTTGGATACGAGTACGCCTACCTGTTGGACCCAGGTCATTGCACAACACCAGAAATGCCCT
CTGATCTGCAAAAGACGTGAATATCTGTTCAGACACCCATATCCACTCTGTTCCACACAGGTCAGAGGTT
TGTCCAGGAGTTCTTGACAGAGGTGTAAAAAGTACTCAAAAATTTTACTCAAGTGAAAGTACAAGTACTT
AGGGAAAATTTTACTCAATTAAAAGTAAAAGTATCTGGCTAGAATCTTACTTGAGTAAAAGTAAAAAAGT
ACTCCATTAAAATTGTACTTGAGTATTAAGGAAGTAAAAGTAAAAGCAAGAAAGAAAACTAGAGATTCTT
GTTTAAGCTTTTAATCTCAAAAAACATTAAATGAAATGCATACAAGGTTTTATCCTGCTTTAGAACTGTT
TGTATTTAATTATCAAACTATAAGACAGACAATCTAATGCCAGTACACGCTACTCAAAGTTGTAAAACCT
CAGATTTAACTTCAGTAGAAGCTGATTCTCAAAATTGTTAGTGTCAAGCCTAGCTCTTTTGGGGCTGAAA
AGCAATCCTGCAGTGCTGAAAAGCCTCTCACAGGCAGCCGATGCGGGAAGAGGTGTATTAGTCTTGATAG
AGAGGCTGCAAATAGCAGGAAACGTGAGCAGAGACTCCCTGGTGTCTGAAACACAGGCCCATTTACGCCT
TAAGATACATTGATGAGTTTGGACAAACCACAACTAGAATGCAGTGAAAAAAATGCTTTATTTGTGAAAT
TTGTGATGCTATTGCTTTATTTGTAACCATTATAAGCTGCAATAAACAAGTTAACAACAACAATTGCATT
CATTTTATGTTTCAGGTTCAGGGGGAGGTGTGGGAGGTTTTTTAAAGCAAGTAAAACCTCTACAAATGTG
GTATGGCTGATTATGATCTAGAGTCGCGGCCGCTTTACTTGTACAGCTCGTCCATGCCGCCGGTGGAGTG
GTGGCCCTCGGCGCGCTCGTACTGTTCCACGATGGTGTAGTCCTCGTTGTGGGAGGTGATGTCCAGCTTG
ATGTTGACGTTGTAGGCGCCGGGCAGCTGCACGGGCTTCTTGGCCTTGTAGGTGGTCTTGACCTCGGCGT
CGTAGTGGCCGCCGTCCTTCAGCTTCAGCCTCTGCTTGATCTCGCCCTTCAGGGCGCCGTCCTCGGGGTA
CATCCGCTCGGAGGAGGCCTCCCAGCCCATGGTCTTCTTCTGCATTACGGGGCCGTCGGAGGGGAAGTTG
GTGCCGCGCAGCTTCACCTTGTAGATGAACTCGCCGTCCTGCAGGGAGGAGTCCTGGGTCACGGTCACCA
CGCCGCCGTCCTCGAAGTTCATCACGCGCTCCCACTTGAAGCCCTCGGGGAAGGACAGCTTCAAGTAGTC
GGGGATGTCGGCGGGGTGCTTCACGTAGGCCTTGGAGCCGTACATGAACTGAGGGGACAGGATGTCCCAG
GCGAAGGGCAGGGGGCCGCCCTTGGTCACCTTCAGCTTGGCGGTCTGGGTGCCCTCGTAGGGGCGGCCCT
CGCCCTCGCCCTCGATCTCGAACTCGTGGCCGTTCACGGAGCCCTCCATGTGCACCTTGAAGCGCATGAA
CTCCTTGATGATGGCCATGTTGTCATCCTCGCCCTTGCTCACCATGGTGGCGACCGGTAATGTCA
Features (pLannotate 1.2.2; 26 found; start..end, strand, type, name):
    664..684     +  protein_bind   attB4: mutant version of attB; core recombination site for the Gateway® BP reaction BP Clonase™
    686..704     +  promoter       T7 promoter: promoter for bacteriophage T7 RNA polymerase
    713..820     -  misc_feature   MCS: pBluescript multiple cloning site
    833..851     -  promoter       T3 promoter: promoter for bacteriophage T3 RNA polymerase
    852..872     +  protein_bind   attB1: mutant version of attB; core recombination site for the Gateway® BP reaction BP Clonase™
   1358..2074    +  CDS            EGFP: EGFP is a basic (constitutively fluorescent) green fluorescent protein published in 1996, derived from Aequorea victoria. It is reported to be a rapidly-maturing weak dimer with moderate acid sensitivity.
   2075..2140    +  misc_feature   MCS: multiple cloning site
   2164..2184    -  protein_bind   attB2: mutant version of attB; core recombination site for the Gateway® BP reaction BP Clonase™
   2211..2231    -  protein_bind   attB3: mutant version of attB; core recombination site for the Gateway® BP reaction BP Clonase™
   2235..2255    +  CDS            lacZα (fragment): LacZα fragment of β-galactosidase; lacZ fragment
   2271..2405    -  polyA_signal   SV40 poly(A) signal: SV40 polyadenylation signal
   2428..2511    -  CDS            large T antigen (fragment): large T antigen from SV40 (simian virus 40)
   3077..3117    -  misc_feature   MCS (fragment): pBluescript multiple cloning site
   3130..3148    -  promoter       T3 promoter: promoter for bacteriophage T3 RNA polymerase
   3193..3209    -  protein_bind   lac operator: The lac repressor binds to the lac operator to inhibit transcription in E. coli. This inhibition can be relieved by adding lactose or isopropyl-β-D-thiogalactopyranoside (IPTG). lac repressor encoded by lacI
   3217..3247    -  promoter       lac promoter: promoter for the E. coli lac operon
   3262..3283    -  protein_bind   CAP binding site: CAP binding activates transcription in the presence of cAMP. E. coli catabolite activator protein
   3296..3388    -  CDS            lacI (fragment): lac repressor; lacI; The lac repressor binds to the lac operator to inhibit transcription in E. coli. This inhibition can be relieved by adding lactose or isopropyl-β-D-thiogalactopyranoside (IPTG).
   3571..4159    -  rep_origin     ori: high-copy-number ColE1/pMB1/pBR322/pUC origin of replication
   4330..5190    -  CDS            AmpR: β-lactamase; bla; confers resistance to ampicillin, carbenicillin, and related antibiotics
   5191..5295    -  promoter       AmpR promoter: bla
   5321..5542    -  rep_origin     M13 ori (fragment): M13 bacteriophage origin of replication; arrow indicates direction of (+) strand synthesis
   5542..5829    +  CDS            tyr (fragment): TYRO_ORYLA - Also known as tyro. Experimental evidence at transcript level: Swiss-Prot protein existence level 2. This is a copper-containing oxidase that functions in the formation of pigments such as melanins and other polyphenolic compounds. From Oryzias latipes (Japanese rice fish) (Japanese killifish).
   6371..6492    -  polyA_signal   SV40 poly(A) signal: SV40 polyadenylation signal
   6515..6598    -  CDS            large T antigen (fragment): large T antigen from SV40 (simian virus 40)
   6618..7325    -  CDS            mCherry: mCherry is a basic (constitutively fluorescent) red fluorescent protein published in 2004, derived from Discosoma sp.. It is reported to be a very rapidly-maturing monomer with low acid sensitivity.
