[The description below was written by a language model from this plasmid's Addgene catalogue record, the feature table of its GenBank file and pLannotate feature annotations shown in this document.]
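Description:
pT2-cryR;cldn5bP1Egfp is a Tol2 transposon-based transgenesis plasmid for zebrafish, assembled by Gateway cloning into the pDESTtol2pACrymCherry destination backbone. Although the catalogue lists it as a bacterial expression vector, its bacterial elements serve for propagation only. These are a high-copy ColE1/pUC-type origin, an ampicillin resistance gene (β-lactamase) with its own promoter, a fragment of an M13/f1 phage origin, and pBluescript-derived remnants such as lac promoter/operator and T3/T7 promoter sequences. The Tol2 arms are not annotated as such. However, the automated annotation detects a medaka tyrosinase gene fragment, which is typical of the flanking sequence carried along with cloned Tol2 ends.

The payload sits between recombined Gateway sites (attB4, attB1, attB2, attB3). A roughly 470 bp zebrafish cldn5b promoter fragment, labelled cldn5bP1, lies just downstream of attB1 and is followed by the EGFP coding sequence, a short multiple cloning site and an SV40 polyadenylation signal. The catalogue describes EGFP as a C-terminal tag, but the stated purpose and the feature layout indicate a promoter-reporter arrangement rather than a protein fusion. A second cassette on the opposite strand encodes mCherry with its own SV40 poly(A). The "Cry" in the backbone name suggests a crystallin lens promoter acting as a red transgenesis marker, although this promoter is not annotated in either table.

The record's publication concerns identification of developmentally active endothelial regulatory elements in zebrafish, so the construct presumably reports cldn5b promoter activity in vivo. The two feature tables use different coordinate origins, and the GenBank header carries the backbone's name and a longer length. The annotated features nevertheless correspond to the same 7,345 nt construct.
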