Addgene plasmid #90158: pT2-cryR;cldn5bP1Egfp
Purpose: contains cldn5b specific gene promoter driving expression of eGFP
Depositing lab: Nathan Lawson. Depositing organization: University of Massachusetts, Worcester. Publication: Robust Identification of Developmentally Active Endothelial Enhancers in Zebrafish Using FANS-Assisted ATAC-Seq. Quillien A, Abdalla M, Yu J, Ou J, Zhu LJ, Lawson ND. Cell Rep. 2017 Jul 18;20(3):709-720. doi: 10.1016/j.celrep.2017.06.070. PubMed 28723572.
Backbone
  Vector backbone: pDESTtol2pACrymCherry
  Backbone manufacturer: Addgene
  Vector type: Bacterial Expression
Growth in bacteria
  Bacterial resistance: Ampicillin, 100 μg/mL
  Growth temperature: 37°C
  Growth strain: DH5alpha
  Copy number: High Copy
Gene/Insert
  Gene/Insert name: cldn5bP1Egfp
  Species: D. rerio (zebrafish)
  Entrez Gene: cldn5b (a.k.a. zgc:103419)
  Tag / fusion protein: EGFP (C terminal on insert)
  Cloning method: Gateway Cloning
Terms and licenses: Academic/Nonprofit Terms; Industry Terms: Not Available to Industry
How to cite: pT2-cryR;cldn5bP1Egfp was a gift from Nathan Lawson (Addgene plasmid # 90158 ; http://n2t.net/addgene:90158 ; RRID:Addgene_90158)
